>Addgene plasmid #210623 | pSPgRNA_-60_Enh_3 | addgene full sequence | sequence record 418227 | Addgene NGS Result
GAGGGCCTATTTCCCATGATTCCTTCATATTTGCATATACGATACAAGGCTGTTAGAGAGATAATTGGAA
TTAATTTGACTGTAAACACAAAGATATTAGTACAAAATACGTGACGTAGAAAGTAATAATTTCTTGGGTA
GTTTGCAGTTTTAAAATTATGTTTTAAAATGGACTATCATATGCTTATCGTAACTTGAAAGTATTTCGAT
TTCTTGGCTTTATATATCTTGTGGAAAGGACGAAACACCGGGACTCGTAGTCTGCGGCTGTTTTAGAGCT
AGAAATAGCAAGTTAAAATAAGGCTAGTCCGTTATCAACTTGAAAAAGTGGCACCGAGTCGGTGCTTTTT
TTCCGCGGTGGAGCTCCAGCTTTTGTTCCCTTTAGTGAGGGTTAATTGCGCGCTTGGCGTAATCATGGTC
ATAGCTGTTTCCTGTGTGAAATTGTTATCCGCTCACAATTCCACACAACATACGAGCCGGAAGCATAAAG
TGTAAAGCCTGGGGTGCCTAATGAGTGAGCTAACTCACATTAATTGCGTTGCGCTCACTGCCCGCTTTCC
AGTCGGGAAACCTGTCGTGCCAGCTGCATTAATGAATCGGCCAACGCGCGGGGAGAGGCGGTTTGCGTAT
TGGGCGCTCTTCCGCTTCCTCGCTCACTGACTCGCTGCGCTCGGTCGTTCGGCTGCGGCGAGCGGTATCA
GCTCACTCAAAGGCGGTAATACGGTTATCCACAGAATCAGGGGATAACGCAGGAAAGAACATGTGAGCAA
AAGGCCAGCAAAAGGCCAGGAACCGTAAAAAGGCCGCGTTGCTGGCGTTTTTCCATAGGCTCCGCCCCCC
TGACGAGCATCACAAAAATCGACGCTCAAGTCAGAGGTGGCGAAACCCGACAGGACTATAAAGATACCAG
GCGTTTCCCCCTGGAAGCTCCCTCGTGCGCTCTCCTGTTCCGACCCTGCCGCTTACCGGATACCTGTCCG
CCTTTCTCCCTTCGGGAAGCGTGGCGCTTTCTCATAGCTCACGCTGTAGGTATCTCAGTTCGGTGTAGGT
CGTTCGCTCCAAGCTGGGCTGTGTGCACGAACCCCCCGTTCAGCCCGACCGCTGCGCCTTATCCGGTAAC
TATCGTCTTGAGTCCAACCCGGTAAGACACGACTTATCGCCACTGGCAGCAGCCACTGGTAACAGGATTA
GCAGAGCGAGGTATGTAGGCGGTGCTACAGAGTTCTTGAAGTGGTGGCCTAACTACGGCTACACTAGAAG
AACAGTATTTGGTATCTGCGCTCTGCTGAAGCCAGTTACCTTCGGAAAAAGAGTTGGTAGCTCTTGATCC
GGCAAACAAACCACCGCTGGTAGCGGTGGTTTTTTTGTTTGCAAGCAGCAGATTACGCGCAGAAAAAAAG
GATCTCAAGAAGATCCTTTGATCTTTTCTACGGGGTCTGACGCTCAGTGGAACGAAAACTCACGTTAAGG
GATTTTGGTCATGAGATTATCAAAAAGGATCTTCACCTAGATCCTTTTAAATTAAAAATGAAGTTTTAAA
TCAATCTAAAGTATATATGAGTAAACTTGGTCTGACAGTTACCAATGCTTAATCAGTGAGGCACCTATCT
CAGCGATCTGTCTATTTCGTTCATCCATAGTTGCCTGACTCCCCGTCGTGTAGATAACTACGATACGGGA
GGGCTTACCATCTGGCCCCAGTGCTGCAATGATACCGCGAGACCCACGCTCACCGGCTCCAGATTTATCA
GCAATAAACCAGCCAGCCGGAAGGGCCGAGCGCAGAAGTGGTCCTGCAACTTTATCCGCCTCCATCCAGT
CTATTAATTGTTGCCGGGAAGCTAGAGTAAGTAGTTCGCCAGTTAATAGTTTGCGCAACGTTGTTGCCAT
TGCTACAGGCATCGTGGTGTCACGCTCGTCGTTTGGTATGGCTTCATTCAGCTCCGGTTCCCAACGATCA
AGGCGAGTTACATGATCCCCCATGTTGTGCAAAAAAGCGGTTAGCTCCTTCGGTCCTCCGATCGTTGTCA
GAAGTAAGTTGGCCGCAGTGTTATCACTCATGGTTATGGCAGCACTGCATAATTCTCTTACTGTCATGCC
ATCCGTAAGATGCTTTTCTGTGACTGGTGAGTACTCAACCAAGTCATTCTGAGAATAGTGTATGCGGCGA
CCGAGTTGCTCTTGCCCGGCGTCAATACGGGATAATACCGCGCCACATAGCAGAACTTTAAAAGTGCTCA
TCATTGGAAAACGTTCTTCGGGGCGAAAACTCTCAAGGATCTTACCGCTGTTGAGATCCAGTTCGATGTA
ACCCACTCGTGCACCCAACTGATCTTCAGCATCTTTTACTTTCACCAGCGTTTCTGGGTGAGCAAAAACA
GGAAGGCAAAATGCCGCAAAAAAGGGAATAAGGGCGACACGGAAATGTTGAATACTCATACTCTTCCTTT
TTCAATATTATTGAAGCATTTATCAGGGTTATTGTCTCATGAGCGGATACATATTTGAATGTATTTAGAA
AAATAAACAAATAGGGGTTCCGCGCACATTTCCCCGAAAAGTGCCACCTAAATTGTAAGCGTTAATATTT
TGTTAAAATTCGCGTTAAATTTTTGTTAAATCAGCTCATTTTTTAACCAATAGGCCGAAATCGGCAAAAT
CCCTTATAAATCAAAAGAATAGACCGAGATAGGGT
[37 nt withheld, positions 2696-2732]
AAAGAACGTGGACTCCAACGTCAAAGG
[49 nt withheld, positions 2760-2808]
T
[91 nt withheld, positions 2810-2900]
G
[124 nt withheld, positions 2902-3025]
CCCATTCGCCATTCAGGCTGCGCAACTGTTGGGAAGGGCGATCGGTGCGGGCCTCTTCGCTATTACGCCA
GCTGGCGAAAGGGGGATGTGCTGCAAGGCGATTAAGTTGGGTAACGCCAGGGTTTTCCCAGTCACGACGT
TGTAAAACGACGGCCAGTGAGCGCGCGTAATACGACTCACTATAGGGCGAATTGGGTACC
Features (pLannotate 1.2.2; 13 found; start..end, strand, type, name):
      1..241     +  promoter       U6 promoter: RNA polymerase III promoter for human U6 snRNA
    270..345     +  misc_RNA       gRNA scaffold: guide RNA scaffold for the Streptococcus pyogenes CRISPR/Cas9 system
    379..397     -  promoter       T3 promoter: promoter for bacteriophage T3 RNA polymerase
    442..458     -  protein_bind   lac operator: The lac repressor binds to the lac operator to inhibit transcription in E. coli. This inhibition can be relieved by adding lactose or isopropyl-β-D-thiogalactopyranoside (IPTG). lac repressor encoded by lacI
    466..496     -  promoter       lac promoter: promoter for the E. coli lac operon
    511..532     -  protein_bind   CAP binding site: CAP binding activates transcription in the presence of cAMP. E. coli catabolite activator protein
    545..637     -  CDS            lacI (fragment): lac repressor; lacI; The lac repressor binds to the lac operator to inhibit transcription in E. coli. This inhibition can be relieved by adding lactose or isopropyl-β-D-thiogalactopyranoside (IPTG).
    820..1408    -  rep_origin     ori: high-copy-number ColE1/pMB1/pBR322/pUC origin of replication
   1579..2439    -  CDS            AmpR: β-lactamase; bla; confers resistance to ampicillin, carbenicillin, and related antibiotics
   2440..2544    -  promoter       AmpR promoter: bla
   2597..3025    -  rep_origin     f1 ori (sequence partly withheld): f1 bacteriophage origin of replication; arrow indicates direction of (+) strand synthesis
   3030..3185    -  CDS            lacZα (fragment): LacZα fragment of β-galactosidase; lacZ fragment
   3193..3211    +  promoter       T7 promoter: promoter for bacteriophage T7 RNA polymerase
