[The description below was written by a language model from this plasmid's Addgene catalogue record and pLannotate feature annotations shown in this document.]
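Description:
pSPgRNA_-60_Enh_3 is a small (about 3.2 kb) CRISPR guide RNA expression plasmid built on the pSPgRNA backbone, a pBluescript-like cloning vector adapted for expressing single guide RNAs in mammalian cells. It is maintained in E. coli at high copy through a ColE1/pUC-type origin and selected with ampicillin via the β-lactamase gene and its native promoter. Remnants of the parental cloning vector are also annotated, including an f1 phage origin, fragments of lacZα and lacI, the lac promoter, operator and CAP site, and flanking T7 and T3 phage promoters. These play no role in guide expression.

The functional cassette consists of the human U6 promoter, an RNA polymerase III promoter suited to producing short, uncapped transcripts, followed by a short gap in the annotation that corresponds to the position of the 20-nucleotide spacer, and then the Streptococcus pyogenes Cas9 guide RNA scaffold. The spacer was inserted at the BbsI cloning site, which was destroyed in the process, and it targets the human TAL1 -60 enhancer. TAL1 (also known as SCL) encodes a bHLH transcription factor involved in hematopoiesis. The "_3" in the name suggests it is one of a set of guides against this element, although the record does not say so.

The plasmid encodes no Cas9 or mammalian selection marker, so it must be co-delivered with a separate source of S. pyogenes Cas9 or a dCas9 derivative. The record does not specify which effector was used, nor whether the aim was to cut, delete, repress or activate the enhancer. It states only that the construct supplies a guide for targeting the TAL1 -60 enhancer, in the context of work on TAL1 isoforms in hematopoiesis and cell growth.
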