Addgene plasmid #210623: pSPgRNA_-60_Enh_3
Purpose: gRNA target sequences for TAL1 -60 Enhancer
Depositing lab: Maayan Salton. Depositing organization: Hebrew University. Publication: Isoforms of the TAL1 transcription factor have different roles in hematopoiesis and cell growth. Sharma A, Mistriel-Zerbib S, Najar RA, Engal E, Bentata M, Taqatqa N, Dahan S, Cohen K, Jaffe-Herman S, Geminder O, Baker M, Nevo Y, Plaschkes I, Kay G, Drier Y, Berger M, Salton M. PLoS Biol. 2023 Jun 28;21(6):e3002175. doi: 10.1371/journal.pbio.3002175. PubMed 37379322.
Backbone
  Vector backbone: pSPgRNA
  Backbone manufacturer: Charles Gersbach, Addgene plasmid #47108
  Backbone size w/o insert (bp): 3223
  Vector type: CRISPR
Growth in bacteria
  Bacterial resistance: Ampicillin, 100 μg/mL
  Growth temperature: 37°C
  Growth strain: DH5alpha
  Copy number: High Copy
Gene/Insert
  Gene/Insert name: TAL1 -60 Enhancer gRNA
  gRNA/shRNA sequence: gggactcgtagtctgcggct
  Species: H. sapiens (human)
  Entrez Gene: TAL1 (a.k.a. SCL, TCL5, bHLHa17, tal-1)
  Cloning method: Restriction Enzyme; 5′ cloning site BbsI (destroyed during cloning)
Terms and licenses: Academic/Nonprofit Terms; Industry Terms: Not Available to Industry
How to cite: pSPgRNA_-60_Enh_3 was a gift from Maayan Salton (Addgene plasmid # 210623 ; http://n2t.net/addgene:210623 ; RRID:Addgene_210623)
